>Addgene plasmid #82821 | pDONR223_CTNNB1_p.S45F | addgene full sequence | sequence record 162302 | Addgene NGS result
CTTTCCTGCGTTATCCCCTGATTCTGTGGATAACCGTATTACCGCCTTTGAGTGAGCTGATACCGCTCGC
CGCAGCCGAACGACCGAGCGCAGCGAGTCAGTGAGCGAGGAAGCGGAAGAGCGCCCAATACGCAAACCGC
CTCTCCCCGCGCGTTGGCCGATTCATTAATGCAGCTGGCACGACAGGTTTCCCGACTGGAAAGCGGGCAG
TGAGCGCAACGCAATTAATACGCGTACCGCTAGCCAGGAAGAGTTTGTAGAAACGCAAAAAGGCCATCCG
TCAGGATGGCCTTCTGCTTAGTTTGATGCCTGGCAGTTTATGGCGGGCGTCCTGCCCGCCACCCTCCGGG
CCGTTGCTTCACAACGTTCAAATCCGCTCCCGGCGGATTTGTCCTACTCAGGAGAGCGTTCACCGACAAA
CAACAGATAAAACGAAAGGCCCAGTCTTCCGACTGAGCCTTTCGTTTTATTTGATGCCTGGCAGTTCCCT
ACTCTCGCGTTAACGCTAGCATGGATGTTTTCCCAGTCACGACGTTGTAAAACGACGGCCAGTCTTAAGC
TCGGGCCCCAAATAATGATTTTATTTTGACTGATAGTGACCTGTTCGTTGCAACAAATTGATGAGCAATG
CTTTTTTATAATGCCAACTTTGTACAAAAAAGTTGGCACCATGGCTACTCAAGCTGATTTGATGGAGTTG
GACATGGCCATGGAACCAGACAGAAAAGCGGCTGTTAGTCACTGGCAGCAACAGTCTTACCTGGACTCTG
GAATCCATTCTGGTGCCACTACCACAGCTCCTTTTCTGAGTGGTAAAGGCAATCCTGAGGAAGAGGATGT
GGATACCTCCCAAGTCCTGTATGAGTGGGAACAGGGATTTTCTCAGTCCTTCACTCAAGAACAAGTAGCT
GATATTGATGGACAGTATGCAATGACTCGAGCTCAGAGGGTACGAGCTGCTATGTTCCCTGAGACATTAG
ATGAGGGCATGCAGATCCCATCTACACAGTTTGATGCTGCTCATCCCACTAATGTCCAGCGTTTGGCTGA
ACCATCACAGATGCTGAAA
[1614 nt withheld, positions 1070-2683]
AAACGGCTTTCAGTTGAGCTGACCAGCTCTCTCTTCAGAACAGAGCCAATGGCTTGGAATGAGACTGCTG
ATCTTGGACTTGATATTGGTGCCCAGGGAGAACCCCTTGGATATCGCCAGGATGATCCTAGCTATCGTTC
TTTTCACTCTGGTGGATATGGCCAGGATGCCTTGGGTATGGACCCCATGATGGAACATGAGATGGGTGGC
CACCACCCTGGTGCTGACTATCCAGTTGATGGGCTGCCAGATCTGGGGCATGCCCAGGACCTCATGGATG
GGCTGCCTCCAGGTGACAGCAATCAGCTGGCCTGGTTTGATACTGACCTGTGATTGCCAACTTTCTTGTA
CAAAGTTGGCATTATAAGAAAGCATTGCTTATCAATTTGTTGCAACGAACAGGTCACTATCAGTCAAAAT
AAAATCATTATTTGCCATCCAGCTGATATCCCCTATAGTGAGTCGTATTACATGGTCATAGCTGTTTCCT
GGCAGCTCTGGCCCGTGTCTCAAAATCTCTGATGTTACATTGCACAAGATAAAAATATATCATCATGCCT
CCTCTAGACCAGCCAGGACAGAAATGCCTCGACTTCGCTGCTACCCAAGGTTGCCGGGTGACGCACACCG
TGGAAACGGATGAAGGCACGAACCCAGTGGACATAAGCCTGTTCGGTTCGTAAGCTGTAATGCAAGTAGC
GTATGCGCTCACGCAACTGGTCCAGAACCTTGACCGAACGCAGCGGTGGTAACGGCGCAGTGGCGGTTTT
CATGGCTTGTTATGACTGTTTTTTTGGGGTACAGTCTATGCCTCGGGCATCCAAGCAGCAAGCGCGTTAC
GCCGTGGGTCGATGTTTGATGTTATGGAGCAGCAACGATGTTACGCAGCAGGGCAGTCGCCCTAAAACAA
AGTTAAACATTATGAGGGAAGCGGTGATCGCCGAAGTATCGACTCAACTATCAGAGGTAGTTGGCGTCAT
CGAGCGCCATCTCGAACCGACGTTGCTGGCCGTACATTTGTACGGCTCCGCAGTGGATGGCGGCCTGAAG
CCACACAGTGATATTGATTTGCTGGTTACGGTGACCGTAAGGCTTGATGAAACAACGCGGCGAGCTTTGA
TCAACGACCTTTTGGAAACTTCGGCTTCCCCTGGAGAGAGCGAGATTCTCCGCGCTGTAGAAGTCACCAT
TGTTGTGCACGACGACATCATTCCGTGGCGTTATCCAGCTAAGCGCGAACTGCAATTTGGAGAATGGCAG
CGCAATGACATTCTTGCAGGTATCTTCGAGCCAGCCACGATCGACATTGATCTGGCTATCTTGCTGACAA
AAGCAAGAGAACATAGCGTTGCCTTGGTAGGTCCAGCGGCGGAGGAACTCTTTGATCCGGTTCCTGAACA
GGATCTATTTGAGGCGCTAAATGAAACCTTAACGCTATGGAACTCGCCGCCCGACTGGGCTGGCGATGAG
CGAAATGTAGTGCTTACGTTGTCCCGCATTTGGTACAGCGCAGTAACCGGCAAAATCGCGCCGAAGGATG
TCGCTGCCGACTGGGCAATGGAGCGCCTGCCGGCCCAGTATCAGCCCGTCATACTTGAAGCTAGACAGGC
TTATCTTGGACAAGAAGAAGATCGCTTGGCCTCGCGCGCAGATCAGTTGGAAGAATTTGTCCACTACGTG
AAAGGCGAGATCACCAAGGTAGTCGGCAAATAACCCTCGAGCCACCCATGACCAAAATCCCTTAACGTGA
GTTACGCGTCGTTCCACTGAGCGTCAGACCCCGTAGAAAAGATCAAAGGATCTTCTTGAGATCCTTTTTT
TCTGCGCGTAATCTGCTGCTTGCAAACAAAAAAACCACCGCTACCAGCGGTGGTTTGTTTGCCGGATCAA
GAGCTACCAACTCTTTTTCCGAAGGTAACTGGCTTCAGCAGAGCGCAGATACCAAATACTGTTCTTCTAG
TGTAGCCGTAGTTAGGCCACCACTTCAAGAACTCTGTAGCACCGCCTACATACCTCGCTCTGCTAATCCT
GTTACCAGTGGCTGCTGCCAGTGGCGATAAGTCGTGTCTTACCGGGTTGGACTCAAGACGATAGTTACCG
GATAAGGCGCAGCGGTCGGGCTGAACGGGGGGTTCGTGCACACAGCCCAGCTTGGAGCGAACGACCTACA
CCGAACTGAGATACCTACAGCGTGAGCTATGAGAAAGCGCCACGCTTCCCGAAGGGAGAAAGGCGGACAG
GTATCCGGTAAGCGGCAGGGTCGGAACAGGAGAGCGCACGAGGGAGCTTCCAGGGGGAAACGCCTGGTAT
CTTTATAGTCCTGTCGGGTTTCGCCACCTCTGACTTGAGCGTCGATTTTTGTGATGCTCGTCAGGGGGGC
GGAGCCTATGGAAAAACGCCAGCAACGCGGCCTTTTTACGGTTCCTGGCCTTTTGCTGGCCTTTTGCTCA
CATGTT
Features (pLannotate 1.2.2; 12 found; start..end, strand, type, name):
    121..213     +  CDS            lacI (fragment): lac repressor; lacI; The lac repressor binds to the lac operator to inhibit transcription in E. coli. This inhibition can be relieved by adding lactose or isopropyl-β-D-thiogalactopyranoside (IPTG).
    268..295     -  terminator     rrnB T2 terminator: transcription terminator T2 from the E. coli rrnB gene
    427..470     +  terminator     rrnB T1 terminator: Escherichia coli rrnB; transcription terminator T1 from the E. coli rrnB gene
    517..553     -  CDS            lacZα (fragment): LacZα fragment of β-galactosidase; lacZ fragment
    570..665     +  protein_bind   attL3: mutant version of attL; recombination site for the Gateway® LR reaction LR Clonase™
    671..3013    +  CDS            β-catenin (sequence partly withheld): human cadherin-associated protein that also plays a role in the canonical Wnt signaling pathway; Homo sapiens CTNNB1; also known as catenin beta-1
   3021..3116    -  protein_bind   attL3: mutant version of attL; recombination site for the Gateway® LR reaction LR Clonase™
   3135..3153    -  promoter       T7 promoter: promoter for bacteriophage T7 RNA polymerase
   3343..3366    +  promoter       Pc promoter (fragment): intI1 (promoter lies within the coding sequence); class 1 integron promoter
   3542..3598    +  CDS            GmR (fragment): gentamycin acetyltransferase; aacC1; confers resistance to gentamycin
   3605..4396    +  CDS            SmR: aminoglycoside adenylyltransferase (Murphy, 1985); aadA; confers resistance to spectinomycin and streptomycin
   4489..5077    +  rep_origin     ori: high-copy-number ColE1/pMB1/pBR322/pUC origin of replication
