[The description below was written by a language model from this plasmid's Addgene catalogue record and pLannotate feature annotations shown in this document.]
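Description:
pDONR223_CTNNB1_p.S45F is a Gateway entry clone built on the Invitrogen pDONR223 backbone, carrying the human CTNNB1 open reading frame (β-catenin, reference transcript NM_001904) with the S45F point substitution. The plasmid is about 5.1 kb and is maintained in E. coli from a high-copy ColE1/pUC-type origin. Selection uses the aadA aminoglycoside adenylyltransferase gene, which confers spectinomycin (and streptomycin) resistance. Upstream of aadA, the annotation detects fragments of a class 1 integron Pc promoter and a gentamicin acetyltransferase gene, apparently remnants of the resistance cassette's origin. Short lacI and lacZα fragments also appear to be backbone residue without function here.

The β-catenin coding sequence is flanked on both sides by attL recombination sites. The annotation tool labels both as attL3, but the record does not otherwise specify the att variants. These sites allow the insert to be transferred by LR Clonase recombination into any compatible Gateway destination vector. No promoter drives the insert, as recorded in the catalogue, so the plasmid serves as a shuttle and storage clone rather than an expression construct. The rrnB T1 and T2 terminators upstream of the cassette insulate it from read-through transcription, and a T7 promoter lies just downstream of the second att site, oriented back toward the insert. The clone is "closed": a stop codon immediately follows the ORF, so C-terminal tags supplied by a destination vector will not be fused to the protein.

The construct belongs to the Target Accelerator Plasmid Collection, a set of cancer-associated alleles assembled for high-throughput functional phenotyping of somatic mutations found in lung cancer.
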