Addgene plasmid #82821: pDONR223_CTNNB1_p.S45F
Purpose: Gateway Donor vector containing CTNNB1, part of the Target Accelerator Plasmid Collection.
Depositing lab: Jesse Boehm & Matthew Meyerson & David Root. Depositing organization: Broad Institute. Publication: High-throughput Phenotyping of Lung Cancer Somatic Mutations. Berger AH, Brooks AN, Wu X, Shrestha Y, Chouinard C, Piccioni F, Bagul M, Kamburov A, Imielinski M, Hogstrom L, Zhu C, Yang X, Pantel S, Sakai R, Watson J, Kaplan N, Campbell JD, Singh S, Root DE, Narayan R, Natoli T, Lahr DL, Tirosh I, Tamayo P, Getz G, Wong B, Doench J, Subramanian A, Golub TR, Meyerson M, Boehm JS. Cancer Cell. 2016 Aug 8;30(2):214-28. doi: 10.1016/j.ccell.2016.06.022. Epub 2016 Jul 28. PubMed 27478040.
Backbone
  Vector backbone: pDONR223
  Backbone manufacturer: Invitrogen
  Vector type: Gateway Entry vector
Growth in bacteria
  Bacterial resistance: Spectinomycin, 50 μg/mL
  Growth temperature: 37°C
  Growth strain: DH5alpha
  Copy number: High Copy
Gene/Insert
  Gene/Insert name: CTNNB1 (alt name: NM_001904)
  Species: H. sapiens (human)
  Mutation: S45F
  Entrez Gene: CTNNB1 (a.k.a. CTNNB, EVR7, MRD19, NEDSDV, armadillo)
  Promoter: None
  Cloning method: Gateway Cloning
  Sequencing primers: 5′ M13pUC-fwd; 3′ M13-Rev
Terms and licenses: Academic/Nonprofit Terms; Industry Terms: Not Available to Industry
Depositor comments: CLOSED (stop codon immediately follows insert)
How to cite: pDONR223_CTNNB1_p.S45F was a gift from Jesse Boehm & Matthew Meyerson & David Root (Addgene plasmid # 82821 ; http://n2t.net/addgene:82821 ; RRID:Addgene_82821)
