>Addgene plasmid #82821 | pDONR223_CTNNB1_p.S45F | depositor partial sequence | sequence record 157547 | Insert sequence
ATGGCTACTCAAGCTGATTTGATGGAGTTGGACATGGCCATGGAACCAGACAGAAAAGCGGCTGTTAGTC
ACTGGCAGCAACAGTCTTACCTGGACTCTGGAATCCATTCTGGTGCCACTACCACAGCTCCTTTTCTGAG
TGGTAAAGGCAATCCTGAGGAAGAGGATGTGGATACCTCCCAAGTCCTGTATGAGTGGGAACAGGGATTT
TCTCAGTCCTTCACTCAAGAACAAGTAGCTGATATTGATGGACAGTATGCAATGACTCGAGCTCAGAGGG
TACGAGCTGCTATGTTCCCTGAGACATTAGATGAGGGCATGCAGATCCCATCTACACAGTTTGATGCTGC
TCATCCCACTAATGTCCAGCGTTTGGCTGAACCATCACAGATGCTGAAA
[1614 nt withheld, positions 400-2013]
AAACGGCTTTCAGTTGAGCTGACCAGCTCTCTCTTCAGAACAGAGCCAATGGCTTGGAATGAGACTGCTG
ATCTTGGACTTGATATTGGTGCCCAGGGAGAACCCCTTGGATATCGCCAGGATGATCCTAGCTATCGTTC
TTTTCACTCTGGTGGATATGGCCAGGATGCCTTGGGTATGGACCCCATGATGGAACATGAGATGGGTGGC
CACCACCCTGGTGCTGACTATCCAGTTGATGGGCTGCCAGATCTGGGGCATGCCCAGGACCTCATGGATG
GGCTGCCTCCAGGTGACAGCAATCAGCTGGCCTGGTTTGATACTGACCTGTAA
